Addgene plasmid #82970: pDONR223_NOSIP_WT_V5
Purpose: Gateway Donor vector containing NOSIP, used as an over expression control for gene expression analysis. Part of the Target Accelerator Plasmid Collection.
Depositing lab: Jesse Boehm & Matthew Meyerson & David Root. Depositing organization: Broad Institute. Publication: High-throughput Phenotyping of Lung Cancer Somatic Mutations. Berger AH, Brooks AN, Wu X, Shrestha Y, Chouinard C, Piccioni F, Bagul M, Kamburov A, Imielinski M, Hogstrom L, Zhu C, Yang X, Pantel S, Sakai R, Watson J, Kaplan N, Campbell JD, Singh S, Root DE, Narayan R, Natoli T, Lahr DL, Tirosh I, Tamayo P, Getz G, Wong B, Doench J, Subramanian A, Golub TR, Meyerson M, Boehm JS. Cancer Cell. 2016 Aug 8;30(2):214-28. doi: 10.1016/j.ccell.2016.06.022. Epub 2016 Jul 28. PubMed 27478040.
Backbone
  Vector backbone: pDONR223
  Backbone manufacturer: Invitrogen
  Vector type: Gateway Entry vector
Growth in bacteria
  Bacterial resistance: Spectinomycin, 50 μg/mL
  Growth temperature: 37°C
  Growth strain: DH5alpha
  Copy number: High Copy
Gene/Insert
  Gene/Insert name: NOSIP (alt name: NM_015953)
  Species: H. sapiens (human)
  Entrez Gene: NOSIP (a.k.a. CGI-25)
  Promoter: None
  Cloning method: Gateway Cloning
  Sequencing primers: 5′ M13pUC-fwd; 3′ M13-Rev
Terms and licenses: Academic/Nonprofit Terms; Industry Terms: Not Available to Industry
Depositor comments: Open state: NO stop codon immediately follows insert
How to cite: pDONR223_NOSIP_WT_V5 was a gift from Jesse Boehm & Matthew Meyerson & David Root (Addgene plasmid # 82970 ; http://n2t.net/addgene:82970 ; RRID:Addgene_82970)
