[The description below was written by a language model from this plasmid's Addgene catalogue record and pLannotate feature annotations shown in this document.]
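Description:
pDONR223_NOSIP_WT_V5 is a Gateway entry clone built on the Invitrogen pDONR223 backbone and carrying the wild-type human NOSIP open reading frame (reference transcript NM_015953). The sequenced plasmid is about 3.7 kb. It is maintained in E. coli at high copy through a ColE1/pUC-type origin and is selected with spectinomycin via the aadA (SmR) aminoglycoside adenylyltransferase gene, which is apparently driven by the annotated integron Pc promoter fragment upstream. Small remnants of a gentamicin resistance gene, lacI and lacZα are annotated as backbone fragments and are not functional parts. The rrnB T1 and T2 terminators sit upstream of the cloning site, where they insulate the insert from read-through transcription.

The NOSIP coding sequence, which spans the numbering origin of the circular record, is flanked by two attL recombination sites. The annotation tool labels these attL3 and attL2. They allow transfer of the ORF into any compatible destination vector by an LR Clonase reaction. The entry clone has no promoter for expressing the insert. A T7 promoter lies just outside the downstream attL site and points back toward the insert. The ORF is in the "open" configuration, with no stop codon after the last codon, so it can read through into a C-terminal tag supplied by the destination vector. The "V5" in the name presumably refers to that intended fusion, since no V5 tag is annotated in this plasmid.

NOSIP encodes an E3 ubiquitin ligase that also negatively regulates nitric oxide synthases. This clone belongs to the Target Accelerator Plasmid Collection, where it served as an overexpression control for gene expression analysis in high-throughput phenotyping of lung cancer somatic mutations.
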