Features (pLannotate 1.2.2; 12 found; start..end, strand, type, name):
    549..647     -  protein_bind   attL2: mutant version of attL; recombination site for the Gateway® LR reaction LR Clonase™
    665..683     -  promoter       T7 promoter: promoter for bacteriophage T7 RNA polymerase
    873..896     +  promoter       Pc promoter (fragment): intI1 (promoter lies within the coding sequence); class 1 integron promoter
   1072..1128    +  CDS            GmR (fragment): gentamycin acetyltransferase; aacC1; confers resistance to gentamycin
   1135..1926    +  CDS            SmR: aminoglycoside adenylyltransferase (Murphy, 1985); aadA; confers resistance to spectinomycin and streptomycin
   2019..2607    +  rep_origin     ori: high-copy-number ColE1/pMB1/pBR322/pUC origin of replication
   2790..2882    +  CDS            lacI (fragment): lac repressor; lacI; The lac repressor binds to the lac operator to inhibit transcription in E. coli. This inhibition can be relieved by adding lactose or isopropyl-β-D-thiogalactopyranoside (IPTG).
   2937..2964    -  terminator     rrnB T2 terminator: transcription terminator T2 from the E. coli rrnB gene
   3096..3139    +  terminator     rrnB T1 terminator: Escherichia coli rrnB; transcription terminator T1 from the E. coli rrnB gene
   3186..3222    -  CDS            lacZα (fragment): LacZα fragment of β-galactosidase; lacZ fragment
   3239..3334    +  protein_bind   attL3: mutant version of attL; recombination site for the Gateway® LR reaction LR Clonase™
   3337..546     +  CDS            NOSIP (across the origin): NOSIP_HUMAN - Experimental evidence at protein level: Swiss-Prot protein existence level 1. E3 ubiquitin-protein ligase that is essential for proper development of the forebrain, the eye, and the face. Catalyzes monoubiquitination of serine/threonine-protein phosphatase 2A (PP2A) catalytic subunit PPP2CA/PPP2CB (By similarity). Negatively regulates nitric oxide production by inducing NOS1 and NOS3 translocation to actin cytoskeleton and inhibiting their enzymatic activity (PubMed:11149895, PubMed:15548660, PubMed:16135813). From Homo sapiens (Human).
>Addgene plasmid #82970 | pDONR223_NOSIP_WT_V5 | addgene full sequence | sequence record 162732 | Addgene NGS result
GCTATCGTGAGCCGGCCCCTCAACCCTTTCACAGCCAAGGCCCTCTCGGGCACCAGCCCAGATGATGTCC
AACCTGGGCCCAGTGTGGGTCCTCCAAGTAAGGACAAGGACAAAGTGCTGCCCAGCTTCTGGATCCCGTC
GCTGACGCCCGAAGCCAAGGCCACCAAGCTGGAGAAGCCGTCCCGCACGGTGACCTGCCCCATGTCAGGG
AAGCCCCTGCGCATGTCGGACCTGACGCCCGTGCACTTCACACCGCTAGACAGCTCCGTGGACCGCGTGG
GGCTCATCACCCGCAGCGAGCGCTACGTGTGTGCCGTGACCCGCGACAGCCTGAGCAACGCCACCCCCTG
CGCTGTGCTGCGGCCCTCTGGGGCTGTGGTCACCCTCGAATGCGTGGAGAAGCTGATTCGGAAGGACATG
GTGGACCCTGTGACTGGAGACAAACTCACAGACCGCGACATCATCGTGCTGCAGCGGGGCGGTACCGGCT
TCGCGGGCTCCGGAGTGAAGCTGCAAGCGGAGAAATCACGGCCGGTGATGCAGGCCTGCCCAACTTTCTT
GTACAAAGTTGGCATTATAAGAAAGCATTGCTTATCAATTTGTTGCAACGAACAGGTCACTATCAGTCAA
AATAAAATCATTATTTGCCATCCAGCTGATATCCCCTATAGTGAGTCGTATTACATGGTCATAGCTGTTT
CCTGGCAGCTCTGGCCCGTGTCTCAAAATCTCTGATGTTACATTGCACAAGATAAAAATATATCATCATG
CCTCCTCTAGACCAGCCAGGACAGAAATGCCTCGACTTCGCTGCTACCCAAGGTTGCCGGGTGACGCACA
CCGTGGAAACGGATGAAGGCACGAACCCAGTGGACATAAGCCTGTTCGGTTCGTAAGCTGTAATGCAAGT
AGCGTATGCGCTCACGCAACTGGTCCAGAACCTTGACCGAACGCAGCGGTGGTAACGGCGCAGTGGCGGT
TTTCATGGCTTGTTATGACTGTTTTTTTGGGGTACAGTCTATGCCTCGGGCATCCAAGCAGCAAGCGCGT
TACGCCGTGGGTCGATGTTTGATGTTATGGAGCAGCAACGATGTTACGCAGCAGGGCAGTCGCCCTAAAA
CAAAGTTAAACATTATGAGGGAAGCGGTGATCGCCGAAGTATCGACTCAACTATCAGAGGTAGTTGGCGT
CATCGAGCGCCATCTCGAACCGACGTTGCTGGCCGTACATTTGTACGGCTCCGCAGTGGATGGCGGCCTG
AAGCCACACAGTGATATTGATTTGCTGGTTACGGTGACCGTAAGGCTTGATGAAACAACGCGGCGAGCTT
TGATCAACGACCTTTTGGAAACTTCGGCTTCCCCTGGAGAGAGCGAGATTCTCCGCGCTGTAGAAGTCAC
CATTGTTGTGCACGACGACATCATTCCGTGGCGTTATCCAGCTAAGCGCGAACTGCAATTTGGAGAATGG
CAGCGCAATGACATTCTTGCAGGTATCTTCGAGCCAGCCACGATCGACATTGATCTGGCTATCTTGCTGA
CAAAAGCAAGAGAACATAGCGTTGCCTTGGTAGGTCCAGCGGCGGAGGAACTCTTTGATCCGGTTCCTGA
ACAGGATCTATTTGAGGCGCTAAATGAAACCTTAACGCTATGGAACTCGCCGCCCGACTGGGCTGGCGAT
GAGCGAAATGTAGTGCTTACGTTGTCCCGCATTTGGTACAGCGCAGTAACCGGCAAAATCGCGCCGAAGG
ATGTCGCTGCCGACTGGGCAATGGAGCGCCTGCCGGCCCAGTATCAGCCCGTCATACTTGAAGCTAGACA
GGCTTATCTTGGACAAGAAGAAGATCGCTTGGCCTCGCGCGCAGATCAGTTGGAAGAATTTGTCCACTAC
GTGAAAGGCGAGATCACCAAGGTAGTCGGCAAATAACCCTCGAGCCACCCATGACCAAAATCCCTTAACG
TGAGTTACGCGTCGTTCCACTGAGCGTCAGACCCCGTAGAAAAGATCAAAGGATCTTCTTGAGATCCTTT
TTTTCTGCGCGTAATCTGCTGCTTGCAAACAAAAAAACCACCGCTACCAGCGGTGGTTTGTTTGCCGGAT
CAAGAGCTACCAACTCTTTTTCCGAAGGTAACTGGCTTCAGCAGAGCGCAGATACCAAATACTGTTCTTC
TAGTGTAGCCGTAGTTAGGCCACCACTTCAAGAACTCTGTAGCACCGCCTACATACCTCGCTCTGCTAAT
CCTGTTACCAGTGGCTGCTGCCAGTGGCGATAAGTCGTGTCTTACCGGGTTGGACTCAAGACGATAGTTA
CCGGATAAGGCGCAGCGGTCGGGCTGAACGGGGGGTTCGTGCACACAGCCCAGCTTGGAGCGAACGACCT
ACACCGAACTGAGATACCTACAGCGTGAGCTATGAGAAAGCGCCACGCTTCCCGAAGGGAGAAAGGCGGA
CAGGTATCCGGTAAGCGGCAGGGTCGGAACAGGAGAGCGCACGAGGGAGCTTCCAGGGGGAAACGCCTGG
TATCTTTATAGTCCTGTCGGGTTTCGCCACCTCTGACTTGAGCGTCGATTTTTGTGATGCTCGTCAGGGG
GGCGGAGCCTATGGAAAAACGCCAGCAACGCGGCCTTTTTACGGTTCCTGGCCTTTTGCTGGCCTTTTGC
TCACATGTTCTTTCCTGCGTTATCCCCTGATTCTGTGGATAACCGTATTACCGCCTTTGAGTGAGCTGAT
ACCGCTCGCCGCAGCCGAACGACCGAGCGCAGCGAGTCAGTGAGCGAGGAAGCGGAAGAGCGCCCAATAC
GCAAACCGCCTCTCCCCGCGCGTTGGCCGATTCATTAATGCAGCTGGCACGACAGGTTTCCCGACTGGAA
AGCGGGCAGTGAGCGCAACGCAATTAATACGCGTACCGCTAGCCAGGAAGAGTTTGTAGAAACGCAAAAA
GGCCATCCGTCAGGATGGCCTTCTGCTTAGTTTGATGCCTGGCAGTTTATGGCGGGCGTCCTGCCCGCCA
CCCTCCGGGCCGTTGCTTCACAACGTTCAAATCCGCTCCCGGCGGATTTGTCCTACTCAGGAGAGCGTTC
ACCGACAAACAACAGATAAAACGAAAGGCCCAGTCTTCCGACTGAGCCTTTCGTTTTATTTGATGCCTGG
CAGTTCCCTACTCTCGCGTTAACGCTAGCATGGATGTTTTCCCAGTCACGACGTTGTAAAACGACGGCCA
GTCTTAAGCTCGGGCCCCAAATAATGATTTTATTTTGACTGATAGTGACCTGTTCGTTGCAACAAATTGA
TGAGCAATGCTTTTTTATAATGCCAACTTTGTACAAAAAAGTTGGCATGACGCGGCATGGCAAGAACTGC
ACCGCAGGGGCCGTCTACACCTACCACGAGAAGAAGAAGGACACAGCGGCCTCGGGCTATGGGACCCAGA
ACATTCGACTGAGCCGGGATGCCGTGAAGGACTTCGACTGCTGTTGTCTCTCCCTGCAGCCTTGCCACGA
TCCTGTTGTCACCCCAGATGGCTACCTGTATGAGCGTGAGGCCATCCTGGAGTACATTCTGCACCAGAAG
AAGGAGATTGCCCGGCAGATGAAGGCCTACGAGAAGCAGCGGGGCACCCGGCGCGAGGAGCAGAAGGAGC
TTCAGCGGGCGGCCTCGCAGGACCATGTGCGGGGCTTCCTGGAGAAGGAGTCG
