>Addgene plasmid #82970 | pDONR223_NOSIP_WT_V5 | depositor partial sequence | sequence record 157696 | Insert sequence
ATGACGCGGCATGGCAAGAACTGCACCGCAGGGGCCGTCTACACCTACCACGAGAAGAAGAAGGACACAG
CGGCCTCGGGCTATGGGACCCAGAACATTCGACTGAGCCGGGATGCCGTGAAGGACTTCGACTGCTGTTG
TCTCTCCCTGCAGCCTTGCCACGATCCTGTTGTCACCCCAGATGGCTACCTGTATGAGCGTGAGGCCATC
CTGGAGTACATTCTGCACCAGAAGAAGGAGATTGCCCGGCAGATGAAGGCCTACGAGAAGCAGCGGGGCA
CCCGGCGCGAGGAGCAGAAGGAGCTTCAGCGGGCGGCCTCGCAGGACCATGTGCGGGGCTTCCTGGAGAA
GGAGTCGGCTATCGTGAGCCGGCCCCTCAACCCTTTCACAGCCAAGGCCCTCTCGGGCACCAGCCCAGAT
GATGTCCAACCTGGGCCCAGTGTGGGTCCTCCAAGTAAGGACAAGGACAAAGTGCTGCCCAGCTTCTGGA
TCCCGTCGCTGACGCCCGAAGCCAAGGCCACCAAGCTGGAGAAGCCGTCCCGCACGGTGACCTGCCCCAT
GTCAGGGAAGCCCCTGCGCATGTCGGACCTGACGCCCGTGCACTTCACACCGCTAGACAGCTCCGTGGAC
CGCGTGGGGCTCATCACCCGCAGCGAGCGCTACGTGTGTGCCGTGACCCGCGACAGCCTGAGCAACGCCA
CCCCCTGCGCTGTGCTGCGGCCCTCTGGGGCTGTGGTCACCCTCGAATGCGTGGAGAAGCTGATTCGGAA
GGACATGGTGGACCCTGTGACTGGAGACAAACTCACAGACCGCGACATCATCGTGCTGCAGCGGGGCGGT
ACCGGCTTCGCGGGCTCCGGAGTGAAGCTGCAAGCGGAGAAATCACGGCCGGTGATGCAGGCCTGA
